Addgene plasmid #195183: pX458-tRNA-SpCas9
Purpose: Vector for transient Cas9 and EGFP expression. Small tRNA promoter for sgRNA cloning by GoldenGate.
Depositing lab: Stephanie Roessler. Depositing organization: Universitaetsklinikum Heidelberg.
Backbone
  Vector backbone: pX458
  Total vector size (bp): 9112
  Vector type: CRISPR
Growth in bacteria
  Bacterial resistance: Ampicillin, 100 μg/mL
  Growth temperature: 37°C
  Growth strain: DH5alpha
  Copy number: Unknown
Gene/Insert
  Gene/Insert name: Cas9
  Species: streptococcus pyogenes
  Insert size (bp): 4101
  Promoter: tRNA-Gln
  Cloning method: Restriction Enzyme; 5′ cloning site PciI (not destroyed); 3′ cloning site XbaI (not destroyed)
  Sequencing primers: 5′ pBRori223
Terms and licenses: Academic/Nonprofit Terms; Industry Terms: Not Available to Industry
How to cite: pX458-tRNA-SpCas9 was a gift from Stephanie Roessler (Addgene plasmid # 195183 ; http://n2t.net/addgene:195183 ; RRID:Addgene_195183)
