[The description below was written by a language model from this plasmid's Addgene catalogue record and pLannotate feature annotations shown in this document.]
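Description:
pX458-tRNA-SpCas9 is a roughly 9.1 kb CRISPR plasmid derived from pX458, designed for transient, non-viral expression of Streptococcus pyogenes Cas9, EGFP and a single guide RNA from one vector. It is propagated in E. coli using a high-copy ColE1/pUC-type origin and selected with ampicillin through the β-lactamase gene. An f1 phage origin is also present. A single AAV2 inverted terminal repeat downstream of the expression cassette appears to be a leftover of the backbone lineage. With only one ITR annotated, the record gives no indication that the plasmid is meant for AAV packaging.

The defining modification is in the guide RNA cassette. A compact tRNA element (listed in the catalogue as tRNA-Gln) sits directly upstream of the SpCas9 guide RNA scaffold and serves as a small promoter for sgRNA transcription. Spacer sequences are inserted by Golden Gate cloning between the tRNA and the scaffold. A second, partial scaffold fragment is also annotated just downstream. Although the catalogue lists tRNA-Gln as the promoter alongside the Cas9 insert, the feature table shows that it sits upstream of the guide scaffold. Cas9 itself lies downstream of a hybrid promoter made up of the CMV enhancer, chicken β-actin promoter and a hybrid intron.

The Cas9 coding sequence is annotated in two contiguous parts and carries a C-terminal nucleoplasmin nuclear localisation signal. EGFP follows it, and the cassette ends with a bovine growth hormone polyadenylation signal. The annotation does not identify the linker between Cas9 and EGFP. The EGFP signal can mark transfected cells in genome-editing experiments.
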