Features (pLannotate 1.2.2; 19 found; start..end, strand, type, name):
     15..86      +  ncRNA          tRNA: Accession: RF00005 - tRNA
    106..181     +  misc_RNA       gRNA scaffold: guide RNA scaffold for the Streptococcus pyogenes CRISPR/Cas9 system
    188..231     +  misc_RNA       gRNA scaffold (fragment): guide RNA scaffold for the Streptococcus pyogenes CRISPR/Cas9 system
    278..563     +  enhancer       CMV enhancer: human cytomegalovirus immediate early enhancer; contains an 18-bp deletion relative to the standard CMV enhancer
    565..842     +  promoter       chicken β-actin promoter: No description available
    843..1070    +  intron         hybrid intron: hybrid between chicken β-actin (CBA) and minute virus of mice (MMV) introns (Gray et al., 2011)
   1208..2809    +  CDS            Cas9(N): N-terminal portion of Streptococcus pyogenes Cas9 (Zetsche et al., 2015)
   2810..5308    +  CDS            Cas9(C): C-terminal portion of Streptococcus pyogenes Cas9 (Zetsche et al., 2015)
   5309..5356    +  CDS            nucleoplasmin NLS: bipartite nuclear localization signal from nucleoplasmin
   5426..6139    +  CDS            EGFP: EGFP is a basic (constitutively fluorescent) green fluorescent protein published in 1996, derived from Aequorea victoria. It is reported to be a rapidly-maturing weak dimer with moderate acid sensitivity.
   6173..6284    +  polyA_signal   bGH poly(A) signal: bovine growth hormone polyadenylation signal
   6389..6529    +  repeat_region  AAV2 ITR: inverted terminal repeat of adeno-associated virus serotype 2 inverted
   6534..6585    -  misc_feature   bom (fragment): basis of mobility region from pBR322
   6604..7059    +  rep_origin     f1 ori (sequence partly withheld): f1 bacteriophage origin of replication; arrow indicates direction of (+) strand synthesis
   7060..7109    -  misc_feature   bom (fragment): basis of mobility region from pBR322
   7211..7246    -  CDS            rop (fragment): Rop protein, which maintains plasmids at low copy number; rop
   7341..7445    +  promoter       AmpR promoter: bla
   7446..8306    +  CDS            AmpR: β-lactamase; bla; confers resistance to ampicillin, carbenicillin, and related antibiotics
   8477..9065    +  rep_origin     ori: high-copy-number ColE1/pMB1/pBR322/pUC origin of replication
>Addgene plasmid #195183 | pX458-tRNA-SpCas9 | addgene full sequence | sequence record 423143 | Addgene NGS Result
CTTTTGCTCACATGTGGTTCCATGGTGTAATGGTTAGCACTCTGGACTCTGAATCCAGCGATCCGAGTTC
AAATCTCGGTGGAACCTGGGTCTTCGAGAAGACCTGTTTTAGAGCTAGAAATAGCAAGTTAAAATAAGGC
TAGTCCGTTATCAACTTGAAAAAGTGGCACCGAGTCGGTGCTTTTTTGTTTTAGAGCTAGAAATAGCAAG
TTAAAATAAGGCTAGTCCGTTTTTAGCGCGTGCGCCAATTCTGCAGACAAATGGCTCTAGAGGTACCCGT
TACATAACTTACGGTAAATGGCCCGCCTGGCTGACCGCCCAACGACCCCCGCCCATTGACGTCAATAGTA
ACGCCAATAGGGACTTTCCATTGACGTCAATGGGTGGAGTATTTACGGTAAACTGCCCACTTGGCAGTAC
ATCAAGTGTATCATATGCCAAGTACGCCCCCTATTGACGTCAATGACGGTAAATGGCCCGCCTGGCATTG
TGCCCAGTACATGACCTTATGGGACTTTCCTACTTGGCAGTACATCTACGTATTAGTCATCGCTATTACC
ATGGTCGAGGTGAGCCCCACGTTCTGCTTCACTCTCCCCATCTCCCCCCCCTCCCCACCCCCAATTTTGT
ATTTATTTATTTTTTAATTATTTTGTGCAGCGATGGGGGCGGGGGGGGGGGGGGGGCGCGCGCCAGGCGG
GGCGGGGCGGGGCGAGGGGCGGGGCGGGGCGAGGCGGAGAGGTGCGGCGGCAGCCAATCAGAGCGGCGCG
CTCCGAAAGTTTCCTTTTATGGCGAGGCGGCGGCGGCGGCGGCCCTATAAAAAGCGAAGCGCGCGGCGGG
CGGGAGTCGCTGCGCGCTGCCTTCGCCCCGTGCCCCGCTCCGCCGCCGCCTCGCGCCGCCCGCCCCGGCT
CTGACTGACCGCGTTACTCCCACAGGTGAGCGGGCGGGACGGCCCTTCTCCTCCGGGCTGTAATTAGCTG
AGCAAGAGGTAAGGGTTTAAGGGATGGTTGGTTGGTGGGGTATTAATGTTTAATTACCTGGAGCACCTGC
CTGAAATCACTTTTTTTCAGGTTGGACCGGTGCCACCATGGACTATAAGGACCACGACGGAGACTACAAG
GATCATGATATTGATTACAAAGACGATGACGATAAGATGGCCCCAAAGAAGAAGCGGAAGGTCGGTATCC
ACGGAGTCCCAGCAGCCGACAAGAAGTACAGCATCGGCCTGGACATCGGCACCAACTCTGTGGGCTGGGC
CGTGATCACCGACGAGTACAAGGTGCCCAGCAAGAAATTCAAGGTGCTGGGCAACACCGACCGGCACAGC
ATCAAGAAGAACCTGATCGGAGCCCTGCTGTTCGACAGCGGCGAAACAGCCGAGGCCACCCGGCTGAAGA
GAACCGCCAGAAGAAGATACACCAGACGGAAGAACCGGATCTGCTATCTGCAAGAGATCTTCAGCAACGA
GATGGCCAAGGTGGACGACAGCTTCTTCCACAGACTGGAAGAGTCCTTCCTGGTGGAAGAGGATAAGAAG
CACGAGCGGCACCCCATCTTCGGCAACATCGTGGACGAGGTGGCCTACCACGAGAAGTACCCCACCATCT
ACCACCTGAGAAAGAAACTGGTGGACAGCACCGACAAGGCCGACCTGCGGCTGATCTATCTGGCCCTGGC
CCACATGATCAAGTTCCGGGGCCACTTCCTGATCGAGGGCGACCTGAACCCCGACAACAGCGACGTGGAC
AAGCTGTTCATCCAGCTGGTGCAGACCTACAACCAGCTGTTCGAGGAAAACCCCATCAACGCCAGCGGCG
TGGACGCCAAGGCCATCCTGTCTGCCAGACTGAGCAAGAGCAGACGGCTGGAAAATCTGATCGCCCAGCT
GCCCGGCGAGAAGAAGAATGGCCTGTTCGGAAACCTGATTGCCCTGAGCCTGGGCCTGACCCCCAACTTC
AAGAGCAACTTCGACCTGGCCGAGGATGCCAAACTGCAGCTGAGCAAGGACACCTACGACGACGACCTGG
ACAACCTGCTGGCCCAGATCGGCGACCAGTACGCCGACCTGTTTCTGGCCGCCAAGAACCTGTCCGACGC
CATCCTGCTGAGCGACATCCTGAGAGTGAACACCGAGATCACCAAGGCCCCCCTGAGCGCCTCTATGATC
AAGAGATACGACGAGCACCACCAGGACCTGACCCTGCTGAAAGCTCTCGTGCGGCAGCAGCTGCCTGAGA
AGTACAAAGAGATTTTCTTCGACCAGAGCAAGAACGGCTACGCCGGCTACATTGACGGCGGAGCCAGCCA
GGAAGAGTTCTACAAGTTCATCAAGCCCATCCTGGAAAAGATGGACGGCACCGAGGAACTGCTCGTGAAG
CTGAACAGAGAGGACCTGCTGCGGAAGCAGCGGACCTTCGACAACGGCAGCATCCCCCACCAGATCCACC
TGGGAGAGCTGCACGCCATTCTGCGGCGGCAGGAAGATTTTTACCCATTCCTGAAGGACAACCGGGAAAA
GATCGAGAAGATCCTGACCTTCCGCATCCCCTACTACGTGGGCCCTCTGGCCAGGGGAAACAGCAGATTC
GCCTGGATGACCAGAAAGAGCGAGGAAACCATCACCCCCTGGAACTTCGAGGAAGTGGTGGACAAGGGCG
CTTCCGCCCAGAGCTTCATCGAGCGGATGACCAACTTCGATAAGAACCTGCCCAACGAGAAGGTGCTGCC
CAAGCACAGCCTGCTGTACGAGTACTTCACCGTGTATAACGAGCTGACCAAAGTGAAATACGTGACCGAG
GGAATGAGAAAGCCCGCCTTCCTGAGCGGCGAGCAGAAAAAGGCCATCGTGGACCTGCTGTTCAAGACCA
ACCGGAAAGTGACCGTGAAGCAGCTGAAAGAGGACTACTTCAAGAAAATCGAGTGCTTCGACTCCGTGGA
AATCTCCGGCGTGGAAGATCGGTTCAACGCCTCCCTGGGCACATACCACGATCTGCTGAAAATTATCAAG
GACAAGGACTTCCTGGACAATGAGGAAAACGAGGACATTCTGGAAGATATCGTGCTGACCCTGACACTGT
TTGAGGACAGAGAGATGATCGAGGAACGGCTGAAAACCTATGCCCACCTGTTCGACGACAAAGTGATGAA
GCAGCTGAAGCGGCGGAGATACACCGGCTGGGGCAGGCTGAGCCGGAAGCTGATCAACGGCATCCGGGAC
AAGCAGTCCGGCAAGACAATCCTGGATTTCCTGAAGTCCGACGGCTTCGCCAACAGAAACTTCATGCAGC
TGATCCACGACGACAGCCTGACCTTTAAAGAGGACATCCAGAAAGCCCAGGTGTCCGGCCAGGGCGATAG
CCTGCACGAGCACATTGCCAATCTGGCCGGCAGCCCCGCCATTAAGAAGGGCATCCTGCAGACAGTGAAG
GTGGTGGACGAGCTCGTGAAAGTGATGGGCCGGCACAAGCCCGAGAACATCGTGATCGAAATGGCCAGAG
AGAACCAGACCACCCAGAAGGGACAGAAGAACAGCCGCGAGAGAATGAAGCGGATCGAAGAGGGCATCAA
AGAGCTGGGCAGCCAGATCCTGAAAGAACACCCCGTGGAAAACACCCAGCTGCAGAACGAGAAGCTGTAC
CTGTACTACCTGCAGAATGGGCGGGATATGTACGTGGACCAGGAACTGGACATCAACCGGCTGTCCGACT
ACGATGTGGACCATATCGTGCCTCAGAGCTTTCTGGCGGACGACTCCATCGACAACAAGGTGCTGACCAG
AAGCGACAAGAACCGGGGCAAGAGCGACAACGTGCCCTCCGAAGAGGTCGTGAAGAAGATGAAGAACTAC
TGGCGGCAGCTGCTGAACGCCAAGCTGATTACCCAGAGAAAGTTCGACAATCTGACCAAGGCCGAGAGAG
GCGGCCTGAGCGAACTGGATAAGGCCGGCTTCATCAAGAGACAGCTGGTGGAAACCCGGCAGATCACAAA
GCACGTGGCACAGATCCTGGACTCCCGGATGAACACTAAGTACGACGAGAATGACAAGCTGATCCGGGAA
GTGAAAGTGATCACCCTGAAGTCCAAGCTGGTGTCCGATTTCCGGAAGGATTTCCAGTTTTACAAAGTGC
GCGAGATCAACAACTACCACCACGCCCACGACGCCTACCTGAACGCCGTCGTGGGAACCGCCCTGATCAA
AAAGTACCCTGCGCTGGAAAGCGAGTTCGTGTACGGCGACTACAAGGTGTACGACGTGCGGAAGATGATC
GCCAAGAGCGAGCAGGAAATCGGCAAGGCTACCGCCAAGTACTTCTTCTACAGCAACATCATGAACTTTT
TCAAGACCGAGATTACCCTGGCCAACGGCGAGATCCGGAAGGCGCCTCTGATCGAGACAAACGGCGAAAC
CGGGGAGATCGTGTGGGATAAGGGCCGGGATTTTGCCACCGTGCGGAAAGTGCTGAGCATGCCCCAAGTG
AATATCGTGAAAAAGACCGAGGTGCAGACAGGCGGCTTCAGCAAAGAGTCTATCCTGCCCAAGAGGAACA
GCGATAAGCTGATCGCCAGAAAGAAGGACTGGGACCCTAAGAAGTACGGCGGCTTCGACAGCCCCACCGT
GGCCTATTCTGTGCTGGTGGTGGCCAAAGTGGAAAAGGGCAAGTCCAAGAAACTGAAGAGTGTGAAAGAG
CTGCTGGGGATCACCATCATGGAAAGAAGCAGCTTCGAGAAGAATCCCATCGACTTTCTGGAAGCCAAGG
GCTACAAAGAAGTGAAAAAGGACCTGATCATCAAGCTGCCTAAGTACTCCCTGTTCGAGCTGGAAAACGG
CCGGAAGAGAATGCTGGCCTCTGCCGGCGAACTGCAGAAGGGAAACGAACTGGCCCTGCCCTCCAAATAT
GTGAACTTCCTGTACCTGGCCAGCCACTATGAGAAGCTGAAGGGCTCCCCCGAGGATAATGAGCAGAAAC
AGCTGTTTGTGGAACAGCACAAGCACTACCTGGACGAGATCATCGAGCAGATCAGCGAGTTCTCCAAGAG
AGTGATCCTGGCCGACGCTAATCTGGACAAAGTGCTGTCCGCCTACAACAAGCACCGGGATAAGCCCATC
AGAGAGCAGGCCGAGAATATCATCCACCTGTTTACCCTGACCAATCTGGGAGCCCCTGCCGCCTTCAAGT
ACTTTGACACCACCATCGACCGGAAGAGGTACACCAGCACCAAAGAGGTGCTGGACGCCACCCTGATCCA
CCAGAGCATCACCGGCCTGTACGAGACACGGATCGACCTGTCTCAGCTGGGAGGCGACAAAAGGCCGGCG
GCCACGAAAAAGGCCGGCCAGGCAAAAAAGAAAAAGGAATTCGGCAGTGGAGAGGGCAGAGGAAGTCTGC
TAACATGCGGTGACGTCGAGGAGAATCCTGGCCCAGTGAGCAAGGGCGAGGAGCTGTTCACCGGGGTGGT
GCCCATCCTGGTCGAGCTGGACGGCGACGTAAACGGCCACAAGTTCAGCGTGTCCGGCGAGGGCGAGGGC
GATGCCACCTACGGCAAGCTGACCCTGAAGTTCATCTGCACCACCGGCAAGCTGCCCGTGCCCTGGCCCA
CCCTCGTGACCACCCTGACCTACGGCGTGCAGTGCTTCAGCCGCTACCCCGACCACATGAAGCAGCACGA
CTTCTTCAAGTCCGCCATGCCCGAAGGCTACGTCCAGGAGCGCACCATCTTCTTCAAGGACGACGGCAAC
TACAAGACCCGCGCCGAGGTGAAGTTCGAGGGCGACACCCTGGTGAACCGCATCGAGCTGAAGGGCATCG
ACTTCAAGGAGGACGGCAACATCCTGGGGCACAAGCTGGAGTACAACTACAACAGCCACAACGTCTATAT
CATGGCCGACAAGCAGAAGAACGGCATCAAGGTGAACTTCAAGATCCGCCACAACATCGAGGACGGCAGC
GTGCAGCTCGCCGACCACTACCAGCAGAACACCCCCATCGGCGACGGCCCCGTGCTGCTGCCCGACAACC
ACTACCTGAGCACCCAGTCCGCCCTGAGCAAAGACCCCAACGAGAAGCGCGATCACATGGTCCTGCTGGA
GTTCGTGACCGCCGCCGGGATCACTCTCGGCATGGACGAGCTGTACAAGGAATTCTAACTAGAGCTCGCT
GATCAGCCTCGACTGTGCCTTCTAGTTGCCAGCCATCTGTTGTTTGCCCCTCCCCCGTGCCTTCCTTGAC
CCTGGAAGGTGCCACTCCCACTGTCCTTTCCTAATAAAATGAGGAAATTGCATCGCATTGTCTGAGTAGG
TGTCATTCTATTCTGGGGGGTGGGGTGGGGCAGGACAGCAAGGGGGAGGATTGGGAAGAGAATAGCAGGC
ATGCTGGGGAGCGGCCGCAGGAACCCCTAGTGATGGAGTTGGCCACTCCCTCTCTGCGCGCTCGCTCGCT
CACTGAGGCCGGGCGACCAAAGGTCGCCCGACGCCCGGGCTTTGCCCGGGCGGCCTCAGTGAGCGAGCGA
GCGCGCAGCTGCCTGCAGGGGCGCCTGATGCGGTATTTTCTCCTTACGCATCTGTGCGGTATTTCACACC
GCATA
[95 nt withheld, positions 6586-6680]
T
[46 nt withheld, positions 6682-6727]
C
[141 nt withheld, positions 6729-6869]
CCTTTGACGTTGGAGTCCACGTTCTTT
[37 nt withheld, positions 6897-6933]
ACTCTATCTCGGGCTATTCTTTTGATTTATAAGGGATTTTGCCGATTTCGGTCTATTGGTTAAAAAATGA
GCTGATTTAACAAAAATTTAACGCGAATTTTAACAAAATATTAACGTTTACAATTTTATGGTGCACTCTC
AGTACAATCTGCTCTGATGCCGCATAGTTAAGCCAGCCCCGACACCCGCCAACACCCGCTGACGCGCCCT
GACGGGCTTGTCTGCTCCCGGCATCCGCTTACAGACAAGCTGTGACCGTCTCCGGGAGCTGCATGTGTCA
GAGGTTTTCACCGTCATCACCGAAACGCGCGAGACGAAAGGGCCTCGTGATACGCCTATTTTTATAGGTT
AATGTCATGATAATAATGGTTTCTTAGACGTCAGGTGGCACTTTTCGGGGAAATGTGCGCGGAACCCCTA
TTTGTTTATTTTTCTAAATACATTCAAATATGTATCCGCTCATGAGACAATAACCCTGATAAATGCTTCA
ATAATATTGAAAAAGGAAGAGTATGAGTATTCAACATTTCCGTGTCGCCCTTATTCCCTTTTTTGCGGCA
TTTTGCCTTCCTGTTTTTGCTCACCCAGAAACGCTGGTGAAAGTAAAAGATGCTGAAGATCAGTTGGGTG
CACGAGTGGGTTACATCGAACTGGATCTCAACAGCGGTAAGATCCTTGAGAGTTTTCGCCCCGAAGAACG
TTTTCCAATGATGAGCACTTTTAAAGTTCTGCTATGTGGCGCGGTATTATCCCGTATTGACGCCGGGCAA
GAGCAACTCGGTCGCCGCATACACTATTCTCAGAATGACTTGGTTGAGTACTCACCAGTCACAGAAAAGC
ATCTTACGGATGGCATGACAGTAAGAGAATTATGCAGTGCTGCCATAACCATGAGTGATAACACTGCGGC
CAACTTACTTCTGACAACGATCGGAGGACCGAAGGAGCTAACCGCTTTTTTGCACAACATGGGGGATCAT
GTAACTCGCCTTGATCGTTGGGAACCGGAGCTGAATGAAGCCATACCAAACGACGAGCGTGACACCACGA
TGCCTGTAGCAATGGCAACAACGTTGCGCAAACTATTAACTGGCGAACTACTTACTCTAGCTTCCCGGCA
ACAATTAATAGACTGGATGGAGGCGGATAAAGTTGCAGGACCACTTCTGCGCTCGGCCCTTCCGGCTGGC
TGGTTTATTGCTGATAAATCTGGAGCCGGTGAGCGTGGAAGCCGCGGTATCATTGCAGCACTGGGGCCAG
ATGGTAAGCCCTCCCGTATCGTAGTTATCTACACGACGGGGAGTCAGGCAACTATGGATGAACGAAATAG
ACAGATCGCTGAGATAGGTGCCTCACTGATTAAGCATTGGTAACTGTCAGACCAAGTTTACTCATATATA
CTTTAGATTGATTTAAAACTTCATTTTTAATTTAAAAGGATCTAGGTGAAGATCCTTTTTGATAATCTCA
TGACCAAAATCCCTTAACGTGAGTTTTCGTTCCACTGAGCGTCAGACCCCGTAGAAAAGATCAAAGGATC
TTCTTGAGATCCTTTTTTTCTGCGCGTAATCTGCTGCTTGCAAACAAAAAAACCACCGCTACCAGCGGTG
GTTTGTTTGCCGGATCAAGAGCTACCAACTCTTTTTCCGAAGGTAACTGGCTTCAGCAGAGCGCAGATAC
CAAATACTGTTCTTCTAGTGTAGCCGTAGTTAGGCCACCACTTCAAGAACTCTGTAGCACCGCCTACATA
CCTCGCTCTGCTAATCCTGTTACCAGTGGCTGCTGCCAGTGGCGATAAGTCGTGTCTTACCGGGTTGGAC
TCAAGACGATAGTTACCGGATAAGGCGCAGCGGTCGGGCTGAACGGGGGGTTCGTGCACACAGCCCAGCT
TGGAGCGAACGACCTACACCGAACTGAGATACCTACAGCGTGAGCTATGAGAAAGCGCCACGCTTCCCGA
AGGGAGAAAGGCGGACAGGTATCCGGTAAGCGGCAGGGTCGGAACAGGAGAGCGCACGAGGGAGCTTCCA
GGGGGAAACGCCTGGTATCTTTATAGTCCTGTCGGGTTTCGCCACCTCTGACTTGAGCGTCGATTTTTGT
GATGCTCGTCAGGGGGGCGGAGCCTATGGAAAAACGCCAGCAACGCGGCCTTTTTACGGTTCCTGGCCTT
TTGCTGGC
